>Addgene plasmid #154560 | pEPAS0CMR0015 | addgene full sequence | sequence record 324533 | Addgene NGS Result
TCTTCACCTAGATCCTTTTAAATTAAAAATGAAGTTTTAAATCAATCTAAAGTATATATGAGTAAACTTG
GTCTGACAGCTCGAGGCTTGGATTCTCACCAATAAAAAACGCCCGGCGGCAACCGAGCGTTCTGAACAAA
TCCAGATGGAGTTCTGAGGTCATTACTGGATCTATCAACAGGAGTCCAAGCGAGCTCGATATCAAATTAC
GCCCCGCCCTGCCACTCATCGCAGTACTGTTGTAATTCATTAAGCATTCTGCCGACATGGAAGCCATCAC
AAACGGCATGATGAACCTGAATCGCCAGCGGCATCAGCACCTTGTCGCCTTGCGTATAATATTTGCCCAT
GGTGAAAACGGGGGCGAAGAAGTTGTCCATATTGGCCACGTTTAAATCAAAACTGGTGAAACTCACCCAG
GGATTGGCTGAGACGAAAAACATATTCTCAATAAACCCTTTAGGGAAATAGGCCAGGTTTTCACCGTAAC
ACGCCACATCTTGCGAATATATGTGTAGAAACTGCCGGAAATCGTCGTGGTATTCACTCCAGAGCGATGA
AAACGTTTCAGTTTGCTCATGGAAAACGGTGTAACAAGGGTGAACACTATCCCATATCACCAGCTCACCG
TCTTTCATTGCCATACGAAATTCCGGATGAGCATTCATCAGGCGGGCAAGAATGTGAATAAAGGCCGGAT
AAAACTTGTGCTTATTTTTCTTTACGGTCTTTAAAAAGGCCGTAATATCCAGCTGAACGGTCTGGTTATA
GGTACATTGAGCAACTGACTGAAATGCCTCAAAATGTTCTTTACGATGCCATTGGGATATATCAACGGTG
GTATATCCAGTGATTTTTTTCTCCATTTTAGCTTCCTTAGCTCCTGAAAATCTCGATAACTCAAAAAATA
CGCCCGGTAGTGATCTTATTTCATTATGGTGAAAGTTGGAACCTCTTACGTGCCCGATCAACTCGAGTGC
CACCTGACGTCTAAGAAACCATTATTATCATGACATTAACCTATAAAAATAGGCGTATCACGAGGCAGAA
TTTCAGATAAAAAAAATCCTTAGCTTTCGCTAAGGATGATTTCTGGAATTCGGTCTCAGGAGGTTCTGTG
GGTTTTTTGGGTAGAAGAAGAAACCCATAGCTATATAATGAGAAACAGGGGCAAATCCCCGAAAACAAAT
AACGCGAAGCAATGCGAGACCCTGCAGTCCGGCAAAAAAGGGCAAGGTGTCACCACCCTGCCCTTTTTCT
TTAAAACCGAAAAGATTACTTCGCGTTATGCAGGCTTCCTCGCTCACTGACTCGCTGCGCTCGGTCGTTC
GGCTGCGGCGAGCGGTATCAGCTCACTCAAAGGCGGTAATACGGTTATCCACAGAATCAGGGGATAACGC
AGGAAAGAACATGTGAGCAAAAGGCCAGCAAAAGGCCAGGAACCGTAAAAAGGCCGCGTTGCTGGCGTTT
TTCCACAGGCTCCGCCCCCCTGACGAGCATCACAAAAATCGACGCTCAAGTCAGAGGTGGCGAAACCCGA
CAGGACTATAAAGATACCAGGCGTTTCCCCCTGGAAGCTCCCTCGTGCGCTCTCCTGTTCCGACCCTGCC
GCTTACCGGATACCTGTCCGCCTTTCTCCCTTCGGGAAGCGTGGCGCTTTCTCATAGCTCACGCTGTAGG
TATCTCAGTTCGGTGTAGGTCGTTCGCTCCAAGCTGGGCTGTGTGCACGAACCCCCCGTTCAGCCCGACC
GCTGCGCCTTATCCGGTAACTATCGTCTTGAGTCCAACCCGGTAAGACACGACTTATCGCCACTGGCAGC
AGCCACTGGTAACAGGATTAGCAGAGCGAGGTATGTAGGCGGTGCTACAGAGTTCTTGAAGTGGTGGCCT
AACTACGGCTACACTAGAAGAACAGTATTTGGTATCTGCGCTCTGCTGAAGCCAGTTACCTTCGGAAAAA
GAGTTGGTAGCTCTTGATCCGGCAAACAAACCACCGCTGGTAGCGGTGGTTTTTTTGTTTGCAAGCAGCA
GATTACGCGCAGAAAAAAAGGATCTCAAGAAGATCCTTTGATCTTTTCTACGGGGTCTGACGCTCAGTGG
AACGAAAACTCACGTTAAGGGATTTTGGTCATGAGATTATCAAAAAGGA
Features (pLannotate 1.2.2; 6 found; start..end, strand, type, name):
     92..186     -  terminator     lambda t0 terminator: transcription terminator from phage lambda
    210..866     -  CDS            cat: CAT_ECOLX - Experimental evidence at protein level: Swiss-Prot protein existence level 1. This enzyme is an effector of chloramphenicol resistance in bacteria. From Escherichia coli. This protein is used as a marker in many commonly used cloning vectors, such as pACYC184.
    867..964     -  promoter       cat promoter: promoter of the E. coli cat gene encoding chloramphenicol acetyltransferase
   1050..1093    -  terminator     bacterial terminator: putative bacterial transcription terminator
   1218..1275    +  terminator     his operon terminator: This putative transcriptin terminator from the E. coli his operon has a 2-bp deletion introduced during synthesis. Its efficiency has not been determined.
   1470..2058    -  rep_origin     ori: high-copy-number ColE1/pMB1/pBR322/pUC origin of replication
