[The description below was written by a language model from this plasmid's Addgene catalogue record and pLannotate feature annotations shown in this document.]
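Description:
pEPAS0CMR0015 is a small (about 2.1 kb) Phytobricks Level 0 part plasmid for plant synthetic biology, built in the pUAP1 universal acceptor backbone. It is propagated in E. coli as a high-copy plasmid through a ColE1/pUC-type origin of replication. Selection is with chloramphenicol, conferred by the cat (chloramphenicol acetyltransferase) gene, which is driven by its native promoter and followed by the phage lambda t0 terminator.

The insert is MinSyn_064, a fully synthetic sequence. Its name and the associated publication on rational design of minimal synthetic promoters for plants indicate that it is one member of a series of minimal synthetic plant promoter parts. The record does not describe its specific composition, cis-regulatory elements or expression strength. The automated annotation does not label the insert itself. It most likely occupies the unannotated interval between a putative bacterial terminator and a his operon terminator. These two terminators flank the cloning position in opposite orientations and probably serve to insulate the part from transcriptional read-through from the backbone.

The part was cloned using BpiI, a Type IIS enzyme, and both sites were destroyed in the process, as is usual for this kind of domestication step. In the Phytobrick standard, Level 0 parts are normally released with a second Type IIS enzyme to give defined overhangs. This allows one-pot Golden Gate/MoClo assembly with other standard parts, such as coding sequences and terminators, into plant transcription units. The plasmid therefore serves as a storage and donor vector for a reusable promoter module rather than as an expression construct in its own right.
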