Addgene plasmid #154560: pEPAS0CMR0015
Purpose: Phytobricks Level 0 part
Depositing lab: Nicola Patron. Depositing organization: Earlham Institute. Publication: Rational design of minimal synthetic promoters for plants. Cai YM, Kallam K, Tidd H, Gendarini G, Salzman A, Patron NJ. Nucleic Acids Res. 2020 Aug 28. pii: 5897334. doi: 10.1093/nar/gkaa682. PubMed 32856047.
Backbone
  Vector backbone: pUAP1
  Vector type: Synthetic Biology
Growth in bacteria
  Bacterial resistance: Chloramphenicol, 25 μg/mL
  Growth temperature: 37°C
  Growth strain: NEB Stable
  Copy number: High Copy
Gene/Insert
  Gene/Insert name: MinSyn_064
  Species: Synthetic
  Cloning method: Restriction Enzyme; 5′ cloning site BpiI (destroyed during cloning); 3′ cloning site BpiI (destroyed during cloning)
Terms and licenses: Academic/Nonprofit Terms; Industry Terms: Not Available to Industry
Depositor comments: Please visit https://www.biorxiv.org/content/10.1101/2020.05.14.095406v1 for bioRxiv preprint.
How to cite: pEPAS0CMR0015 was a gift from Nicola Patron (Addgene plasmid # 154560 ; http://n2t.net/addgene:154560 ; RRID:Addgene_154560)
